Addgene plasmid #219436: pDonor-LoxP
Purpose: CRISPR-associated transposases from V. cholerae and used for RNA guided cargo insertion in Vibrio natriegens
Depositing lab: Sheng Yang. Depositing organization: CAS Center for Excellence in Molecular Plant Sciences ("CEMPS"). Publication: Chromosome recombination and modification by LoxP-mediated evolution in Vibrio natriegens using CRISPR-associated transposases. Xu J, Sun Y, Wu J, Yang S, Yang L. Biotechnol Bioeng. 2024 Mar;121(3):1163-1172. doi: 10.1002/bit.28639. Epub 2023 Dec 22. PubMed 38131162.
Backbone
  Vector backbone: pMW118
  Vector type: Bacterial Expression
Growth in bacteria
  Bacterial resistance: Kanamycin, 50 μg/mL
  Growth temperature: 37°C
  Growth strain: DH5alpha
  Copy number: High Copy
Gene/Insert
  Gene/Insert name: two transposon ends, LoxP-terminator-LoxP gene cassette
  Species: Synthetic
  Cloning method: Gibson Cloning
Terms and licenses: Academic/Nonprofit Terms; Industry Terms: Not Available to Industry
How to cite: pDonor-LoxP was a gift from Sheng Yang (Addgene plasmid # 219436 ; http://n2t.net/addgene:219436 ; RRID:Addgene_219436)
