[The description below was written by a language model from this plasmid's Addgene catalogue record and pLannotate feature annotations shown in this document.]
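Description:
pDonor-LoxP is a 3.7 kb bacterial donor plasmid built on the pMW118 backbone. It supplies the mobile cargo for RNA-guided insertion by the Vibrio cholerae CRISPR-associated transposase (CAST) system in Vibrio natriegens. It replicates through a pSC101 origin together with the Rep101 (RepA) initiator protein encoded on the plasmid. It is selected with kanamycin through an aph(3')-Ia resistance gene driven by the AmpR (bla) promoter. The catalogue entry lists the plasmid as high copy, whereas the annotated pSC101 origin is normally described as low copy; the record does not resolve this difference.

The stated insert is a synthetic cassette, assembled by Gibson cloning, consisting of two transposon ends flanking a LoxP-terminator-LoxP unit. The feature table shows two loxP sites on the same strand, about 600 bp apart. They bracket a block of transcription terminators (two copies of the phage fd terminator and the bidirectional tonB terminator), along with a T7 gene 10 ribosome binding site and short remnants of cloning sequences (MCS, M13 gene VIII, rop and bom fragments). The transposon ends themselves were not annotated by the automated tool, so their positions cannot be read from the table. No transposase, Cascade or guide RNA components are annotated, which suggests that these functions come from separate constructs.

In use, the CAST machinery would move the loxP-bearing cargo into guide-specified chromosomal sites. The seeded loxP sites can then be acted on by Cre recombinase. According to the associated publication title, this supports LoxP-mediated chromosome recombination, modification and evolution in V. natriegens.
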