Features (pLannotate 1.2.2; 15 found; start..end, strand, type, name):
    211..244     -  protein_bind   loxP: Cre-mediated recombination occurs in the 8-bp core sequence (GCATACAT). Cre recombinase
    258..297     -  misc_feature   bom (fragment): basis of mobility region from pBR322
    399..438     -  CDS            rop (fragment): Rop protein, which maintains plasmids at low copy number; rop
    474..522     -  terminator     fd terminator (sequence withheld): central terminator from bacteriophage fd (Otsuka and Kunisawa, 1982)
    526..548     -  CDS            M13 gene VIII (fragment) (sequence withheld): pVIII; VIII; major coat protein
    584..632     -  terminator     fd terminator (sequence withheld): central terminator from bacteriophage fd (Otsuka and Kunisawa, 1982)
    636..660     -  CDS            M13 gene VIII (fragment) (sequence withheld): pVIII; VIII; major coat protein
    664..691     -  misc_feature   MCS (fragment): pUC18/19 multiple cloning site
    745..776     -  terminator     tonB terminator: bidirectional E. coli tonB-P14 transcription terminator
    802..824     -  RBS            RBS: efficient ribosome binding site from bacteriophage T7 gene 10 (Olins and Rangwala, 1989)
    852..885     -  protein_bind   loxP: Cre-mediated recombination occurs in the 8-bp core sequence (GCATACAT). Cre recombinase
    994..1809    -  CDS            KanR: aminoglycoside phosphotransferase; aph(3')-Ia; confers resistance to kanamycin in bacteria or G418 (Geneticin®) in eukaryotes
   1810..1901    -  promoter       AmpR promoter: bla
   2249..2471    +  rep_origin     pSC101 ori: low-copy replication origin that requires the Rep101 protein
   2519..3469    +  CDS            Rep101: RepA protein needed for replication with the pSC101 origin; rep101
>Addgene plasmid #219436 | pDonor-LoxP | addgene full sequence | sequence record 435435 | Addgene NGS Result
GAAGCGGGGTTTTTTGCGAAAAAAATAGGGATAACAGGGTAATGTTAACTGTTGATGCAACCATAAAGTG
ATATTTAATAATTATTTATAATCAGCAACTTAACCACAAAACAACCATATATTGATATCTCACAAAACAA
CCATAAGTTGATATTTTTGTGAATCGAGTATTTCAGCAAAACTACTGCAGTAAGGACCAATTGGATCCGA
ATAACTTCGTATAATGTATGCTATACGAAGTTATGGGGATCGAGCCCATACACTCCGCTATCGCTACGTG
ACTGGGTCATGGCTGCGCCCCGACACCCGCCAACACCCGCTGACGCGCCCTGACGGGCTTGTCTGCTCCC
GGCATCCGCTTACAGACAAGCTGTGACCGTCTCCGGGAGCTGCATGTGTCAGAGGTTTTCACCGTCATCA
CCGAAACGCGCGAGGCAGAGCTT
[105 nt withheld, positions 444-548]
AGCTT
[107 nt withheld, positions 554-660]
GACCTCTAGAGGATCCCCGGGTACCGAGCTCACTAGTTTAATTAACTCGAGACGCGTAACCTCGCGCCTT
ACCTGTTGAGCAATAGTCAAAAGCCTCCGGTCGGAGGCTTTTGACTTTCTGCTTAGCTAGCCATATGTAT
ATCTCCTTCTTAAAGTTAAACAAAATTATTCCTAGGAAGCTTATGCATGTCATAACTTCGTATAATGTAT
GCTATACGAAGTTATGACCATGGAATTCCCGTGGGTGTGATAATTATCAATTTATGGGTGTAATTATCAT
TTTATGGTTGTATCAACAGTTTAAACATTACCCTGTTATCCCTGAATTAATTCTTAGAAAAACTCATCGA
GCATCAAATGAAACTGCAATTTATTCATATCAGGATTATCAATACCATATTTTTGAAAAAGCCGTTTCTG
TAATGAAGGAGAAAACTCACCGAGGCAGTTCCATAGGATGGCAAGATCCTGGTATCGGTCTGCGATTCCG
ACTCGTCCAACATCAATACAACCTATTAATTTCCCCTCGTCAAAAATAAGGTTATCAAGTGAGAAATCAC
CATGAGTGACGACTGAATCCGGTGAGAATGGCAAAAGTTTATGCATTTCTTTCCAGACTTGTTCAACAGG
CCAGCCATTACGCTCGTCATCAAAATCACTCGCATCAACCAAACCGTTATTCATTCGTGATTGCGCCTGA
GCGAGACGAAATACGCGGTCGCTGTTAAAAGGACAATTACAAACAGGAATCGAATGCAACCGGCGCAGGA
ACACTGCCAGCGCATCAACAATATTTTCACCTGAATCAGGATATTCTTCTAATACCTGGAATGCTGTTTT
CCCGGGGATCGCAGTGGTGAGTAACCATGCATCATCAGGAGTACGGATAAAATGCTTGATGGTCGGAAGA
GGCATAAATTCCGTCAGCCAGTTTAGTCTGACCATCTCATCTGTAACATCATTGGCAACGCTACCTTTGC
CATGTTTCAGAAACAACTCTGGCGCATCGGGCTTCCCATACAATCGATAGATTGTCGCACCTGATTGCCC
GACATTATCGCGAGCCCATTTATACCCATATAAATCAGCATCCATGTTGGAATTTAATCGCGGCCTAGAG
CAAGACGTTTCCCGTTGAATATGGCTCATACTCTTCCTTTTTCAATATTATTGAAGCATTTATCAGGGTT
ATTGTCTCATGAGCGGATACATATTTGAATGTATTTAGAAAAATAAACAAATAGGCATGCTAGCGCACCA
CATAGCAGACCCGCCATAAAACGCCCTGAGAAGCCCGTGACGGGCTTTTCTTGTATTATGGGTAGTTTCC
TTGCATGAATCCATAAAAGGCGCCTGTAGTGCCATTTACCCCCATTCACTGCCAGAGCCGTGAGCGCAGC
GAACTGAATGTCACGAAAAAGACAGCGACTCAGGTGCCTGATGGTCGGAGACAAAAGGAATATTCAGCGA
TTTGCCCGAGCTTGCGAGGGTGCTACTTAAGCCTTTAGGGTTTTAAGGTCTGTTTTGTAGAGGAGCAAAC
AGCGTTTGCGACATCCTTTTGTAATACTGCGGAACTGACTAAAGTAGTGAGTTATACACAGGGCTGGGAT
CTATTCTTTTTATCTTTTTTTATTCTTTCTTTATTCTATAAATTATAACCACTTGAATATAAACAAAAAA
AACACACAAAGGTCTAGCGGAATTTACAGAGGGTCTAGCAGAATTTACAAGTTTTCCAGCAAAGGTCTAG
CAGAATTTACAGATACCCACAACTCAAAGGAAAAGGACTAGTAATTATCATTGACTAGCCCATCTCAATT
GGTATAGTGATTAAAATCACCTAGACCAATTGAGATGTATGTCTGAATTAGTTGTTTTCAAAGCAAATGA
ACTAGCGATTAGTCGCTATGACTTAACGGAGCATGAAACCAAGCTAATTTTATGCTGTGTGGCACTACTC
AACCCCACGATTGAAAACCCTACAAGGAAAGAACGGACGGTATCGTTCACTTATAACCAATACGCTCAGA
TGATGAACATCAGTAGGGAAAATGCTTATGGTGTATTAGCTAAAGCAACCAGAGAGCTGATGACGAGAAC
TGTGGAAATCAGGAATCCTTTGGTTAAAGGCTTTGAGATTTTCCAGTGGACAAACTATGCCAAGTTCTCA
AGCGAAAAATTAGAATTAGTTTTTAGTGAAGAGATATTGCCTTATCTTTTCCAGTTAAAAAAATTCATAA
AATATAATCTGGAACATGTTAAGTCTTTTGAAAACAAATACTCTATGAGGATTTATGAGTGGTTATTAAA
AGAACTAACACAAAAGAAAACTCACAAGGCAAATATAGAGATTAGCCTTGATGAATTTAAGTTCATGTTA
ATGCTTGAAAATAACTACCATGAGTTTAAAAGGCTTAACCAATGGGTTTTGAAACCAATAAGTAAAGATT
TAAACACTTACAGCAATATGAAATTGGTGGTTGATAAGCGAGGCCGCCCGACTGATACGTTGATTTTCCA
AGTTGAACTAGATAGACAAATGGATCTCGTAACCGAACTTGAGAACAACCAGATAAAAATGAATGGTGAC
AAAATACCAACAACCATTACATCAGATTCCTACCTACATAACGGACTAAGAAAAACACTACACGATGCTT
TAACTGCAAAAATTCAGCTCACCAGTTTTGAGGCAAAATTTTTGAGTGACATGCAAAGTAAGTATGATCT
CAATGGTTCGTTCTCATGGCTCACGCAAAAACAACGAACCACACTAGAGAACATACTGGCTAAATACGGA
AGGATCTGAGGTTCTTATGGCTCTTGTATCTATCAGTGAAGCATCAAGACTAACAAACAAAAGTAGAACA
ACTGTTCACCGTTACATATCAAAGGGAAAACTGTCCATATGCACAGATGAAAACGGTGTAAAAAAGATAG
ATACATCAGAGCTTTTACGAGTTTTTGGTGCATTCAAAGCTGTTCACCATGAACAGATCGACAATGTAAC
AGATGAACAGCATGTAACACAGATCCCGGTGCCTAATGAGCCCAGTCACGACGTT
